>Addgene plasmid #203629 | FB408 | addgene full sequence | sequence record 405892 | Addgene NGS Result
GGAGGATAATGGTGATTCGGCGCGTACTACAGCGCGTGGCAGGATAATAGGACTCTTGACTTGCTCGAAA
TTCAGGTGTTACCCAGGCTGACAAAAGTCTCTACGGGCTCAAGGCGCTAATGTAATACACAAGAAGACGG
CACAACAGCGTCACTGTCTAGCCCACGGATTTGCTTGATCGAATAGAAGAATCGATCTAGTCTCTGCGGA
GTGTTTCTTGGAGTGACGCGCGGTGGTGAAGACACGCGCTCAAGCAAGTGATATGGTGGACTGTGCAATC
CCTTGGTGCGCGTCAAATCGACACTTGGCGCTAAGCGGGGTCGCGTGAAGTGACTTGAGCGCAAATCACG
CACCTTCCAGTCAAAATTGACACTAGATGATTTGGACTGAAATTGGAACAGTATTTGCTCCAAGATCAAG
TGACGAAAGCAACAACGCCAAAAGAAGAATTGGTAAAAGAAAAAAAGATGCGATGCGTTGTGAGGAGAAG
ACAGATGAGTAAGTGGCTTGGCTCCCGTCTTTGTCATTCACCGGGGCATCATCACGTGTCATTTGTCACC
AGCCACAGGTTCGCGGCGAAATGCCCTTCGGTGAATCTTAAGATTGAGCTTCTCCAGGTTCCCCACTCTT
CATCACAGACTCTTTTATTCCCACCAGTTTGATTCTGAATTCATTTCACTTTAAAAATCTCCCATCCTGA
AAACTACTCACACTCAAGCGAATAATGTGAGACCACTCATCGCGACTAGTAGCGGCCGCTGCAGTCCGGC
AAAAAAGGGCAAGGTGTCACCACCCTGCCCTTTTTCTTTAAAACCGAAAAGATTACTTCGCGTTATGCAG
GCTTCCTCGCTCACTGACTCGCTGCGCTCGGTCGTTCGGCTGCGGCGAGCGGTATCAGCTCACTCAAAGG
CGGTAATACGGTTATCCACAGAATCAGGGGATAACGCAGGAAAGAACATGTGAGCAAAAGGCCAGCAAAA
GGCCAGGAACCGTAAAAAGGCCGCGTTGCTGGCGTTTTTCCACAGGCTCCGCCCCCCTGACGAGCATCAC
AAAAATCGACGCTCAAGTCAGAGGTGGCGAAACCCGACAGGACTATAAAGATACCAGGCGTTTCCCCCTG
GAAGCTCCCTCGTGCGCTCTCCTGTTCCGACCCTGCCGCTTACCGGATACCTGTCCGCCTTTCTCCCTTC
GGGAAGCGTGGCGCTTTCTCATAGCTCACGCTGTAGGTATCTCAGTTCGGTGTAGGTCGTTCGCTCCAAG
CTGGGCTGTGTGCACGAACCCCCCGTTCAGCCCGACCGCTGCGCCTTATCCGGTAACTATCGTCTTGAGT
CCAACCCGGTAAGACACGACTTATCGCCACTGGCAGCAGCCACTGGTAACAGGATTAGCAGAGCGAGGTA
TGTAGGCGGTGCTACAGAGTTCTTGAAGTGGTGGCCTAACTACGGCTACACTAGAAGAACAGTATTTGGT
ATCTGCGCTCTGCTGAAGCCAGTTACCTTCGGAAAAAGAGTTGGTAGCTCTTGATCCGGCAAACAAACCA
CCGCTGGTAGCGGTGGTTTTTTTGTTTGCAAGCAGCAGATTACGCGCAGAAAAAAAGGATCTCAAGAAGA
TCCTTTGATCTTTTCTACGGGGTCTGACGCTCAGTGGAACGAAAACTCACGTTAAGGGATTTTGGTCATG
AGATTATCAAAAAGGATCTTCACCTAGATCCTTTTAAATTAAAAATGAAGTTTTAAATCAATCTAAAGTA
TATATGAGTAAACTTGGTCTGACAGCTCGAGGCTTGGATTCTCACCAATAAAAAACGCCCGGCGGCAACC
GAGCGTTCTGAACAAATCCAGATGGAGTTCTGAGGTCATTACTGGATCTATCAACAGGAGTCCAAGCGAG
CTCGATATCAAATTACGCCCCGCCCTGCCACTCGTCGCAGTACTGTTGTAATTCATTAAGCATTCTGCCG
ACATGGAAGCCATCACAAACGGCATGATGAACCTGAATCGCCAGCGGCATCAGCACCTTGTCGCCTTGCG
TATAATATTTGCCCATGGTGAAAACGGGGGCGAAGAAGTTGTCCATATTGGCCACGTTTAAATCAAAACT
GGTGAAACTCACCCAGGGATTGGCTGATACGAAAAACATATTCTCAATAAACCCTTTAGGGAAATAGGCC
AGGTTTTCACCGTAACACGCCACATCTTGCGAATATATGTGTAGAAACTGCCGGAAATCGTCGTGGTATT
CACTCCAGAGTGATGAAAACGTTTCAGTTTGCTCATGGAAAACGGTGTAACAAGGGTGAACACTATCCCA
TATCACCAGCTCACCGTCTTTCATTGCCATACGAAATTCCGGATGAGCATTCATCAGGCGGGCAAGAATG
TGAATAAAGGCCGGATAAAACTTGTGCTTATTTTTCTTTACGGTCTTTAAAAAGGCCGTAATATCCAGCT
GAACGGTCTGGTTATAGGTACATTGAGCAACTGACTGAAATGCCTCAAAATGTTCTTTACGATGCCATTG
GGATATATCAACGGTGGTATATCCAGTGATTTTTTTCTCCATTTTAGCTTCCTTAGCTCCTGAAAATCTC
GATAACTCAAAAAATACGCCCGGTAGTGATCTTATTTCATTATGGTGAAAGTTGGAACCTCTTACGTGCC
CGATCAACTCGAGTGCCACCTGACGTCTAAGAAACCATTATTATCATGACATTAACCTATAAAAATAGGC
GTATCACGAGGCAGAATTTCAGATAAAAAAAATCCTTAGCTTTCGCTAAGGATGATTTCTGGAATTCGCG
GCCGCTTCTAGAGCGATGAGTGGTCTCG
Features (pLannotate 1.2.2; 8 found; start..end, strand, type, name):
    745..764     +  misc_feature   BioBrick suffix: universal suffix for all parts
    765..822     +  terminator     his operon terminator: This putative transcriptin terminator from the E. coli his operon has a 2-bp deletion introduced during synthesis. Its efficiency has not been determined.
   1017..1605    -  rep_origin     ori: high-copy-number ColE1/pMB1/pBR322/pUC origin of replication
   1788..1882    -  terminator     lambda t0 terminator: transcription terminator from phage lambda
   1906..2562    -  CDS            cat: CAT_ECOLX - Experimental evidence at protein level: Swiss-Prot protein existence level 1. This enzyme is an effector of chloramphenicol resistance in bacteria. From Escherichia coli. This protein is used as a marker in many commonly used cloning vectors, such as pACYC184.
   2563..2660    -  promoter       cat promoter: promoter of the E. coli cat gene encoding chloramphenicol acetyltransferase
   2746..2789    -  terminator     bacterial terminator: putative bacterial transcription terminator
   2792..2813    +  misc_feature   BioBrick prefix: BioBrick prefix for parts that do not start with "ATG"
