[The description below was written by a language model from this plasmid's Addgene catalogue record and pLannotate feature annotations shown in this document.]
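Description:
FB408 is a small (about 2.8 kb) synthetic-biology part plasmid built on the pUPD2 backbone, the domestication or entry-level vector used in the GoldenBraid-type modular cloning systems, here as part of the FungalBraid 2.0 toolkit for filamentous fungi. It is maintained in E. coli as a high-copy plasmid through a ColE1/pUC-type origin of replication and is selected with chloramphenicol, conferred by the cat (chloramphenicol acetyltransferase) gene driven by its own cat promoter and followed by the phage lambda t0 terminator. The plasmid carries no fungal selection marker, fungal replication element or T-DNA sequences in the annotated features, so it functions as a storage and donor vector rather than one delivered directly into a fungal host.

The payload is P07760, the promoter region of the ubiquitin ligase gene PDIG_07760 from Penicillium digitatum. The automated feature table does not annotate this insert. It presumably occupies the unannotated stretch between the BioBrick prefix and BioBrick suffix, which spans the sequence origin, though the record does not give its exact boundaries or length. The cloning site is flanked by bacterial transcription terminators (a putative terminator upstream and the his operon terminator downstream) that insulate the part from read-through transcription in E. coli. The specific restriction sites used for cloning are not recorded. As a standardized promoter part, FB408 is intended to be combined with coding sequences and terminators from the same collection to assemble transcriptional units for gene expression in filamentous fungi. The record does not describe the promoter's strength or regulation.
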