Addgene plasmid #203629: FB408
Purpose: Promoter of the ubiquitin ligase gene from P. digitatum (PDIG_07760).
Depositing lab: Jose Marcos. Depositing organization: Instituto de Agroquímica y Tecnología de Alimentos (IATA-CSIC). Publication: FungalBraid 2.0: expanding the synthetic biology toolbox for the biotechnological exploitation of filamentous fungi. Moreno-Gimenez E, Gandia M, Saez Z, Manzanares P, Yenush L, Orzaez D, Marcos JF, Garrigues S. Front Bioeng Biotechnol. 2023 Aug 7;11:1222812. doi: 10.3389/fbioe.2023.1222812. eCollection 2023. PubMed 37609115.
Backbone
  Vector backbone: pUPD2
  Vector type: Synthetic Biology
Growth in bacteria
  Bacterial resistance: Chloramphenicol, 25 μg/mL
  Growth temperature: 37°C
  Growth strain: DH5alpha
  Copy number: High Copy
Gene/Insert
  Gene/Insert name: P07760
  Species: P. digitatum
  Cloning method: Restriction Enzyme; 5′ cloning site unknown (unknown if destroyed)
Terms and licenses: Academic/Nonprofit Terms; Industry Terms: Not Available to Industry
How to cite: FB408 was a gift from Jose Marcos (Addgene plasmid # 203629 ; http://n2t.net/addgene:203629 ; RRID:Addgene_203629)
